>Addgene plasmid #163749 | AByA | addgene full sequence | sequence record 327685 | Addgene NGS Result
TGGCCACGTAATAAGTGTGCGTTGAATTTATTCGCAAAAACATTGCATATTTTCGGCAAAGTAAAATTTT
GTTGCATACCTTATCAAAAAATAAGTGCTGCATACTTTTTAGAGAAACCAAATAATTTTTTATTGCATAC
CCGTTTTTAATAAAATACATTGCATACCCTCTTTTAATAAAAAATATTGCATACTTTGACGAAACAAATT
TTCGTTGCATACCCAATAAAAGATTATTATATTGCATACCCGTTTTTAATAAAATACATTGCATACCCTC
TTTTAATAAAGAATATTGCATACGTTGACGAAACAAATTTTCGTTGCATACCCAATAAAAGATTATTATA
TTGCATACCTTTTCTTGCCATACCATTTAGCCGATCAATTGTGCTCGGCAACAGTATATTTGTGGTGTGC
CAACCAACAACGGCGCGCCTAAATTCGAGCTCGCCCGGGGATCTAATTCAATTAGAGACTAATTCAATTA
GAGCTAATTCAATTAGGATCCAAGCTTATCGATTTCGAACCCTCGACCGCCGGAGTATAAATAGAGGCGC
TTCGTCTACGGAGCGACAATTCAATTCAAACAAGCAAAGTGAACACGTCGCTAAGCGAAAGCTAAGCAAA
TAAACAAGCGCAGCTGAACAAGCTAAACAATCGGGGTACCGCTAGAGTCGACGGTACGATCCACCGGTCG
CCACCATGGTGAGCAAGGGCGAGGAGGTCATCAAAGAGTTCATGCGCTTCAAGGTGCGCATGGAGGGCTC
CATGAACGGCCACGAGTTCGAGATCGAGGGCGAGGGCGAGGGCCGCCCCTACGAGGGCACCCAGACCGCC
AAGCTGAAGGTGACCAAGGGCGGCCCCCTGCCCTTCGCCTGGGACATCCTGTCCCCCCAGTTCATGTACG
GCTCCAAGGCGTACGTGAAGCACCCCGCCGACATCCCCGATTACAAGAAGCTGTCCTTCCCCGAGGGCTT
CAAGTGGGAGCGCGTGATGAACTTCGAGGACGGCGGTCTGGTGACCGTGACCCAGGACTCCTCCCTGCAG
GACGGCACGCTGATCTACAAGGTGAAGATGCGCGGCACCAACTTCCCCCCCGACGGCCCCGTAATGCAGA
AGAAGACCATGGGCTGGGAGGCCTCCACCGAGCGCCTGTACCCCCGCGACGGCGTGCTGAAGGGCGAGAT
CCACCAGGCCCTGAAGCTGAAGGACGGCGGCCACTACCTGGTGGAGTTCAAGACCATCTACATGGCCAAG
AAGCCCGTGCAACTGCCCGGCTACTACTACGTGGACACCAAGCTGGACATCACCTCCCACAACGAGGACT
ACACCATCGTGGAACAGTACGAGCGCTCCGAGGGCCGCCACCACCTGTTCCTGGGGCATGGCACCGGCAG
CACCGGCAGCGGCAGCTCCGGCACCGCCTCCTCCGAGGACAACAACATGGCCGTTATCAAGGAATTTATG
CGCTTCAAAGTTAGGATGGAGGGATCCATGAACGGACATGAGTTCGAGATCGAGGGAGAGGGCGAGGGAC
GCCCGTATGAAGGCACACAAACAGCCAAACTCAAGGTCACCAAGGGCGGACCACTGCCCTTCGCCTGGGA
TATCCTGAGTCCCCAGTTTATGTACGGCAGCAAGGCCTACGTTAAGCACCCCGCTGACATACCGGACTAC
AAAAAGCTGTCCTTTCCGGAAGGCTTCAAGTGGGAGCGCGTGATGAATTTCGAAGACGGAGGACTGGTCA
CTGTGACCCAAGATAGCAGTTTGCAGGACGGTACACTGATCTATAAGGTTAAAATGCGCGGCACTAACTT
TCCGCCAGATGGCCCAGTGATGCAGAAGAAGACCATGGGTTGGGAGGCATCCACCGAACGTCTGTACCCT
CGAGACGGAGTGCTCAAGGGCGAGATCCATCAGGCCCTCAAACTGAAAGATGGTGGTCACTACCTGGTCG
AATTTAAGACCATTTACATGGCCAAGAAGCCGGTTCAGCTGCCCGGATATTATTATGTGGATACGAAACT
GGATATAACTTCGCATAACGAAGACTACACCATTGTCGAGCAGTATGAGCGCAGCGAAGGCCGACATCAC
CTGTTCCTCTACGGCATGGACGAGCTGTACAAGTAGGCGGCCGCGACTCTAGATCATAATCAGCCATACC
ACATTTGTAGAGGTTTTACTTGCTTTAAAAAACCTCCCACACCTCCCCCTGAACCTGAAACATAAAATGA
ATGCAATTGTTGTTGTTAACTTGTTTATTGCAGCTTATAATGGTTACAAATAAAGCAATAGCATCACAAA
TTTCACAAATAAAGCATTTTTTTCACTGCATTCTAGTTGTGGTTTGTCCAAACTCATCAATGTATCTTAA
AGCTTCCTAGGGTACTGACGGACACACCGAAGCCCCGGCGGCAACCCTCAGCGGATGCCCCGGGGCTTCA
CGTTTTCCCAGGTCAGAAGCGGTTTTCGGGAGTAGTGCCCCAACTGGGGTAACCTTTGAGTTCTCTCAGT
TGGGGGCGTAGGGTCGCCGACATGACACAAGGGGTTGTGACCGGGGTGGACACGTACGCGGGTGCTTACG
ACCGTCAGTCGCGCGAGCGCGAGGGCCCGGGTTTTTTAAATGGTACCCTTGCAGCGCCACCTGGCCGCGA
AGAGTTCCATTCTCTGCTTCGAAGTACGAAGAGAGAAAGAGTACTTTAAATTTCCACATTCCCGCCTTGC
AGCGCCACCTGGCCTTGGTAATGTAGAACTAGGAAGGAAAGCACCAACACAAGATGTCGCTCTCCGACGA
TGGACATGTCGCGTAAAAAATGTTCGATAACTTTCAATGGTTCGATTGAACAGACAATAAGTGTATTTAA
GACACCAGTTCTTATATTCAAAAATCCTAACAACTCACACCTTGCAGCGCCACCTGGCCCTAGAGATCCA
CCAACTCTAGAGAGATCTTTGAGGAGCAGATCAACAAGGAATCAAAAGAAATGACATCAAGACCAATTGC
GGAACCCATCTGTAAAATTACACATCGTGGTTTTAAACAGAGTGGGGAGTGCCCCAGATGTGGGAAATTC
GGACACACACACAACGACCCATCATGTCCGGCAAGAAATGTGACTTGCAATAAATGCTCGAAGCCTGGAC
ACTTTGCCAGGAAGTGCCGAACTAACTTGAACGGCCGATTCCTTAAGTCCCAAAGGAATAACCTAAAAAG
GCCTCGCACGTATATTCGCTCTGTCGAAGAGGAGGCCACCAGCTCCAAACTCAAAAAAGGGGAGGCACAT
TGCTTTAAAGTGTCAAGTGTAGATGAAGAAGAGTTCATACGATGCCGAGTGGGAGGCCGTGAAATGTCTT
TAATTATTGACTCGGGGTGCAAGTTTAACCTTATCACCCACCCGGACTGGTCTATGCTAGTGAAGAGAAA
AGCCACAGTCTTTACCGTAAGAACCCATATAGAAAAGCAATTCCGAGCCTATGCCTCTAATAAATTACTA
CGAGTAATGTATATTTTCGAGGCCCCAATTTCCGTTGAGCCGGGTACCGAAGAGATTGCCTCATTTTACG
TGATTGAAAATGGAGAACAAACCAGACTCAAAGAGGCTAAATTCTTCGCACGCCTAGACCTCAAGGACGC
CTATCACCAACTGGCCCTTGAATTCGTAATCATGGTCATAGCTGTTTCCTGTGTGAAATTGTTATCCGCT
CACAATTCCACACAACATACGAGCCGGAAGCATAAAGTGTAAAGCCTGGGGTGCCTAATGAGTGAGCTAA
CTCACATTAATTGCGTTGCGCTCACTGCCCGCTTTCCAGTCGGGAAACCTGTCGTGCCAGCTGCATTAAT
GAATCGGCCAACGCGCGGGGAGAGGCGGTTTGCGTATTGGGCGCTCTTCCGCTTCCTCGCTCACTGACTC
GCTGCGCTCGGTCGTTCGGCTGCGGCGAGCGGTATCAGCTCACTCAAAGGCGGTAATACGGTTATCCACA
GAATCAGGGGATAACGCAGGAAAGAACATGTGAGCAAAAGGCCAGCAAAAGGCCAGGAACCGTAAAAAGG
CCGCGTTGCTGGCGTTTTTCCATAGGCTCCGCCCCCCTGACGAGCATCACAAAAATCGACGCTCAAGTCA
GAGGTGGCGAAACCCGACAGGACTATAAAGATACCAGGCGTTTCCCCCTGGAAGCTCCCTCGTGCGCTCT
CCTGTTCCGACCCTGCCGCTTACCGGATACCTGTCCGCCTTTCTCCCTTCGGGAAGCGTGGCGCTTTCTC
ATAGCTCACGCTGTAGGTATCTCAGTTCGGTGTAGGTCGTTCGCTCCAAGCTGGGCTGTGTGCACGAACC
CCCCGTTCAGCCCGACCGCTGCGCCTTATCCGGTAACTATCGTCTTGAGTCCAACCCGGTAAGACACGAC
TTATCGCCACTGGCAGCAGCCACTGGTAACAGGATTAGCAGAGCGAGGTATGTAGGCGGTGCTACAGAGT
TCTTGAAGTGGTGGCCTAACTACGGCTACACTAGAAGAACAGTATTTGGTATCTGCGCTCTGCTGAAGCC
AGTTACCTTCGGAAAAAGAGTTGGTAGCTCTTGATCCGGCAAACAAACCACCGCTGGTAGCGGTGGTTTT
TTTGTTTGCAAGCAGCAGATTACGCGCAGAAAAAAAGGATCTCAAGAAGATCCTTTGATCTTTTCTACGG
GGTCTGACGCTCAGTGGAACGAAAACTCACGTTAAGGGATTTTGGTCATGAGATTATCAAAAAGGATCTT
CACCTAGATCCTTTTAAATTAAAAATGAAGTTTTAAATCAATCTAAAGTATATATGAGTAAACTTGGTCT
GACAGTTACCAATGCTTAATCAGTGAGGCACCTATCTCAGCGATCTGTCTATTTCGTTCATCCATAGTTG
CCTGACTCCCCGTCGTGTAGATAACTACGATACGGGAGGGCTTACCATCTGGCCCCAGTGCTGCAATGAT
ACCGCGAGACCCACGCTCACCGGCTCCAGATTTATCAGCAATAAACCAGCCAGCCGGAAGGGCCGAGCGC
AGAAGTGGTCCTGCAACTTTATCCGCCTCCATCCAGTCTATTAATTGTTGCCGGGAAGCTAGAGTAAGTA
GTTCGCCAGTTAATAGTTTGCGCAACGTTGTTGCCATTGCTACAGGCATCGTGGTGTCACGCTCGTCGTT
TGGTATGGCTTCATTCAGCTCCGGTTCCCAACGATCAAGGCGAGTTACATGATCCCCCATGTTGTGCAAA
AAAGCGGTTAGCTCCTTCGGTCCTCCGATCGTTGTCAGAAGTAAGTTGGCCGCAGTGTTATCACTCATGG
TTATGGCAGCACTGCATAATTCTCTTACTGTCATGCCATCCGTAAGATGCTTTTCTGTGACTGGTGAGTA
CTCAACCAAGTCATTCTGAGAATAGTGTATGCGGCGACCGAGTTGCTCTTGCCCGGCGTCAATACGGGAT
AATACCGCGCCACATAGCAGAACTTTAAAAGTGCTCATCATTGGAAAACGTTCTTCGGGGCGAAAACTCT
CAAGGATCTTACCGCTGTTGAGATCCAGTTCGATGTAACCCACTCGTGCACCCAACTGATCTTCAGCATC
TTTTACTTTCACCAGCGTTTCTGGGTGAGCAAAAACAGGAAGGCAAAATGCCGCAAAAAAGGGAATAAGG
GCGACACGGAAATGTTGAATACTCATACTCTTCCTTTTTCAATATTATTGAAGCATTTATCAGGGTTATT
GTCTCATGAGCGGATACATATTTGAATGTATTTAGAAAAATAAACAAATAGGGGTTCCGCGCACATTTCC
CCGAAAAGTGCCACCTGACGTCTAAGAAACCATTATTATCATGACATTAACCTATAAAAATAGGCGTATC
ACGAGGCCCTTTCGTCTCGCGCGTTTCGGTGATGACGGTGAAAACCTCTGACACATGCAGCTCCCGGAGA
CGGTCACAGCTTGTCTGTAAGCGGATGCCGGGAGCAGACAAGCCCGTCAGGGCGCGTCAGCGGGTGTTGG
CGGGTGTCGGGGCTGGCTTAACTATGCGGCATCAGAGCAGATTGTACTGAGAGTGCACCATATGCGGTGT
GAAATACCGCACAGATGCGTAAGGAGAAAATACCGCATCAGGCGCCATTCGCCATTCAGGCTGCGCAACT
GTTGGGAAGGGCGATCGGTGCGGGCCTCTTCGCTATTACGCCAGCTGGCGAAAGGGGGATGTGCTGCAAG
GCGATTAAGTTGGGTAACGCCAGGGTTTTCCCAGTCACGACGTTGTAAAACGACGGCCAGTGCCAAGCTT
TGTTTAAAAATATAACAAAATTGTGATCCCACAAAATGAAGTGGGGCAAAATCAAATAATTAATAGTGTC
CGTAAACTTGTTGGTCTTCAACTTTTTGAGGAACACGTTGGACGGCAAATCCGTGACTATAACACAAGTT
GATTTAATAATTTTAGCCAACACGTCGGGCTGCGTGTTTTTTGCCGACGCGTCTGTGTACACGTTGATTA
ACTGGTCGATTAAACTGTTGAAATAATTTAATTTTTGGTTCTTCTTTAAATCTGTGATGAAATTTTTTAA
AATAACTTTAAATTCTTCATTGGTAAAAAATGCCACGTTTTGCAACTTGTGAGGGTCTAATATGAGGTCA
AACTCAGTAGGAGTTTTATCCAAAAAAGAAAACATGATTACGTCTGTACACGAACGCGTATTAACGCAGA
GTGCAAAGTATAAGAGGGTTAAAAAATATATTTTACGCACCATATACGCATCGGGTTGATATCGTTAATA
TGGATCAATTTGAACAGTTGATTAACGTGTCTCTGCTCAAGTCTTTGATCAAAACGCAAATCGACGAAAA
TGTGTCGGACAATATCAAGTCGATGAGCGAAAAACTAAAAAGGCTAGAATACGACAATCTCACAGACAGC
GTTGAGATATACGGTATTCACGACAGCAGGCTGAATAATAAAAAAATTAGAAACTATTATTTAACCCTAG
AAAGATAATCATATTGTGACGTACGTTAAAGATAATCATGCGTAAAATTGACGCATGTGTTTTATCGGTC
TGTATATCGAGGTTTATTTATTAATTTGAATAGATATTAAGTTTTATTATATTTACACTTACATACTAAT
AATAAATTCAACAAACAATTTATTTATGTTTATTTATTTATTAAAAAAAAACAAAAACTCAAAATTTCTT
CTATAAAGTAACAAAACTTTTAAACATTCTCTCTTTTACAAAAATAAACTTATTTTGTACTTTAAAAACA
GTCATGTTGTATTATAAAATAAGTAATTAGCTTAACTTATACATAATAGAAACAAATTATACTTATTAGT
CAGTCAGAAACAACTTTGGCACATATCAATATTATGCTCTCGACAAATAACTTTTTTGCATTTTTTGCAC
GATGCATTTGCCTTTCGCCTTATTTTAGAGGGGCAGTAAGTACAGTAAGTACGTTTTTTCATTACTGGCT
CTTCAGTACTGTCATCTGATGTACCAGGCACTTCATTTGGCAAAATATTAGAGATATTATCGCGCAAATA
TCTCTTCAAAGTAGGAGCTTCTAAACGCTTACGCATAAACGATGACGTCAGGCTCATGTAAAGGTTTCTC
ATAAATTTTTTGCGACTTTGAACCTTTTCTCCCTTGCTACTGACATTATGGCTGTATATAATAAAAGAAT
TTATGCAGGCAATGTTTATCATTCCGTACAATAATGCCATAGGCCACCTATTCGTCTTCCTACTGCAGGA
GCAACCAAAGAGTTGCAAGGGCCGAGTACGCATTATAAGCTCTAAAAGAGGAGCCGAGTAGTGGTACAAG
CCAAAGCATATTTTGAAAAAAAAGAAAAGAAACAGAACACGAAATATATAAATAAATAAATATTTTAATA
ATTAAAAATTTTTGCTTAATTAAAAAAAAAAACAGAAGGAAAAAGGAAAAATATTACAAGCTTTTAAGAA
AGAACTGGGTAATCGGTTTGAGTTGCAAACAAAAGGTTAAAGGTCGGGTGGAGCAGTATTCTCTCCACAA
GCCAAAAGAATTCATAAAATTTAAAAGAAAAAACGGAAAAAGCAAAACCCCAAATGTAAATGGGAGGCAT
TATTAAACTGAGGCTGGGTAATAATTACAAGCTCCTAAGAGAGCCGGGTATTAATTACAAGTCAAGTCGT
AAATCTAATAATGTCTTTCGTCGTAAACTCCAATTCGAGGTCCCGTATTGAAAATGACCGACAGTGTCAT
TAAACCGTTTCTGGGCGAGGTGATCGACAAGGCAATCCTTCGAAATGAATGGGAGAAGTGGTTGAGGGCG
TTTACAATATACCTCGAGGCCGAGGGTATTGATACCGAGAAGCAGAAGAGGAGTAAGCTACTGCTTTTGG
GAGGAGTCCAGCTACAGTCAGTAGTCTACCTGGTGCGCTGGTGGAGCCCAGCGACGGAAATAAAGAGGAC
ATCTATAAAATCCTCATCGACCATTTAAATAAACACTTCTCACCGAAGCAGAACTCAACGTTTGAAAGAC
ATCTATTCAGAGGCCTGACACCGTTGGACACAGAAAGCTTTGGTGATTTCATGCTGCGACTCCGCCAACA
AATGCAATGATGTGCATTCGGATCCTCAAAAGCGGAGATTGAGAATATATGTCTAAAGGATAAAATCATA
GATGTGTGGGCACCTCTAGACCTCAAGAAAAGACTCCTGGGAAAGGAGTATTCACTAGGTTTAAACT
Features (pLannotate 1.2.2; 19 found; start..end, strand, type, name):
      1..431     +  protein_bind   gypsy insulator: chromatin insulator from Drosophila Su(Hw), CP190, and Mod(mdg4)67.2
    540..662     +  promoter       hsp70 promoter (fragment): Drosophila melanogaster hsp70Bb promoter
    706..2133    +  CDS            tdTomato: tdTomato is a basic (constitutively fluorescent) orange fluorescent protein published in 2004, derived from Discosoma sp.. It is reported to be a somewhat slowly-maturing tandem dimer with low acid sensitivity.
   2152..2235    +  CDS            large T antigen (fragment): large T antigen from SV40 (simian virus 40)
   2258..2379    +  polyA_signal   SV40 poly(A) signal: SV40 polyadenylation signal
   2457..2556    +  protein_bind   phage φC31 attP: attachment site of phage φC31 phage φC31 integrase
   3659..3679    -  CDS            lacZα (fragment): LacZα fragment of β-galactosidase; lacZ fragment
   3699..3715    -  protein_bind   lac operator: The lac repressor binds to the lac operator to inhibit transcription in E. coli. This inhibition can be relieved by adding lactose or isopropyl-β-D-thiogalactopyranoside (IPTG). lac repressor encoded by lacI
   3723..3753    -  promoter       lac promoter: promoter for the E. coli lac operon
   3768..3789    -  protein_bind   CAP binding site: CAP binding activates transcription in the presence of cAMP. E. coli catabolite activator protein
   3802..3894    -  CDS            lacI (fragment): lac repressor; lacI; The lac repressor binds to the lac operator to inhibit transcription in E. coli. This inhibition can be relieved by adding lactose or isopropyl-β-D-thiogalactopyranoside (IPTG).
   4077..4665    -  rep_origin     ori: high-copy-number ColE1/pMB1/pBR322/pUC origin of replication
   4836..5696    -  CDS            AmpR: β-lactamase; bla; confers resistance to ampicillin, carbenicillin, and related antibiotics
   5697..5801    -  promoter       AmpR promoter: bla
   5896..5931    +  CDS            rop (fragment): Rop protein, which maintains plasmids at low copy number; rop
   6033..6132    +  misc_feature   bom (fragment): basis of mobility region from pBR322
   6138..6292    -  CDS            lacZα (fragment): LacZα fragment of β-galactosidase; lacZ fragment
   6296..6763    -  CDS            LEF-9 (fragment): LEF9_NPVAC - Experimental evidence at protein level: Swiss-Prot protein existence level 1. Component of the viral DNA-dependent RNA polymerase which is composed of four equimolar subunits of LEF-4, LEF-8, LEF-9, and p47. Plays an essential role in late and very late gene expression. From Autographa californica nuclear polyhedrosis virus (AcMNPV).
   6790..6993    +  CDS            FP (fragment): FP25_NPVAC - Experimental evidence at protein level: Swiss-Prot protein existence level 1. From Autographa californica nuclear polyhedrosis virus (AcMNPV).
