[The description below was written by a language model from this plasmid's Addgene catalogue record and pLannotate feature annotations shown in this document.]
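Description:
AByA is a donor plasmid for placing a fluorescent marker cassette onto the Y chromosome of Drosophila melanogaster, used in CRISPR/Cas9-based site-specific transgenesis. It is built on a piggyBac-derived backbone and propagated in E. coli as a high-copy plasmid, with a ColE1/pUC-type origin and an ampicillin resistance gene (AmpR with its bla promoter). The feature table also picks up remnants of cloning-vector and baculoviral sequence (lac promoter/operator and lacZα fragments, rop and bom fragments, and pieces of AcMNPV LEF-9 and FP25). The baculoviral pieces are consistent with the flanking sequence commonly carried in piggyBac vectors, although no piggyBac terminal repeats are annotated.

As named in the record, the roughly 4.6 kb insert has the order Y-left homology arm, gypsy insulator, 3xP3-driven optimized tdTomato, φC31 attP, CTCF insulator, Y-right homology arm. The annotation confirms a gypsy chromatin insulator, an hsp70 promoter fragment (the minimal core promoter usually paired with 3xP3 Pax6-binding sites to give eye-specific expression), the tdTomato coding sequence, SV40 3′ sequence with a polyadenylation signal, and a φC31 attP site. The 3xP3 element, the CTCF site and the Y-chromosome homology arms are not annotated individually, and the target locus on the Y is not stated. The homology arms would direct homology-directed repair at a Cas9-induced break, leaving a red fluorescent marker that identifies carriers of the modified Y. The flanking insulators are presumably intended to buffer expression against the heterochromatic Y environment. The attP site provides a docking point for later φC31 integrase-mediated insertion of other transgenes at the same Y-linked position. No Cas9 or guide RNA is annotated on this plasmid, so these would have to be supplied separately.
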