Addgene plasmid #163749: AByA
Purpose: Integrates marker gene onto D. melanogaster Y chromosome
Depositing lab: Omar Akbari. Depositing organization: University of California, San Diego (UCSD). Publication: Site-specific transgenesis of the D. melanogaster Y-chromosome using CRISPR/Cas9. Buchman A, Akbari OS. Insect Mol Biol. 2018 Aug 6. doi: 10.1111/imb.12528. PubMed 30079589.
Backbone
  Vector backbone: piggybac
  Backbone size w/o insert (bp): 4095
  Total vector size (bp): 8734
Growth in bacteria
  Bacterial resistance: Ampicillin, 100 μg/mL
  Growth temperature: 37°C
  Growth strain: DH5alpha
  Copy number: High Copy
Gene/Insert
  Gene/Insert name: Y-Left-GypSy_3xp3-optimized-tdtomato-Attp-CTCF-Y-Right
  Species: D. melanogaster (fly)
  Insert size (bp): 4639
Terms and licenses: Academic/Nonprofit Terms; Industry Terms: Not Available to Industry
How to cite: AByA was a gift from Omar Akbari (Addgene plasmid # 163749 ; http://n2t.net/addgene:163749 ; RRID:Addgene_163749)
